Addgene plasmid #47366: HLH Bmal Pas 1-465-VenC L150E
Purpose: Bmal fragment cloned with Venus tag used for mutation
Depositing lab: Joseph Takahashi. Depositing organization: University of Texas Southwestern Medical Center. Publication: Crystal structure of the heterodimeric CLOCK:BMAL1 transcriptional activator complex. Huang N, Chelliah Y, Shan Y, Taylor CA, Yoo SH, Partch C, Green CB, Zhang H, Takahashi JS. Science. 2012 Jul 13;337(6091):189-94. doi: 10.1126/science.1222804. Epub 2012 May 31. PubMed 22653727.
Backbone
  Vector backbone: pEGFP-C1
  Backbone manufacturer: Clontech
  Vector type: Mammalian Expression
Growth in bacteria
  Bacterial resistance: Kanamycin, 50 μg/mL
  Growth temperature: 37°C
  Growth strain: DH5alpha
  Copy number: High Copy
Gene/Insert
  Gene/Insert name: BMAL
  Species: M. musculus (mouse)
  Mutation: aa 1-465, L150E
  Entrez Gene: Bmal1 (a.k.a. Arnt3, Arntl, BMAL1b, MOP3, bHLHe5, bmal1b')
  Promoter: CMV
  Tag / fusion protein: Venus aa 156-239 (C terminal on backbone)
  Cloning method: Restriction Enzyme; 5′ cloning site unknown (unknown if destroyed); 3′ cloning site unknown (unknown if destroyed)
  Sequencing primers: 5′ CMV-F
Terms and licenses: Academic/Nonprofit Terms; Industry Terms: Not Available to Industry
How to cite: HLH Bmal Pas 1-465-VenC L150E was a gift from Joseph Takahashi (Addgene plasmid # 47366 ; http://n2t.net/addgene:47366 ; RRID:Addgene_47366)
