[The description below was written by a language model from this plasmid's Addgene catalogue record.]
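Description:
HLH Bmal Pas 1-465-VenC L150E is a mammalian expression plasmid built on the Clontech pEGFP-C1 backbone. It is maintained as a high-copy plasmid in E. coli under kanamycin selection. No feature table accompanies the record, so the origin of replication, the polyadenylation signal and any mammalian selection cassette cannot be confirmed, although they would normally be inherited from the parent vector. The cloning sites used for the restriction-enzyme insertion are also unrecorded.

The insert is a fragment of mouse Bmal1 (also known as Arntl or MOP3) covering amino acids 1-465. As the construct name indicates, this region spans the basic helix-loop-helix DNA-binding domain and the PAS domains. It carries a single substitution, L150E, and is transcribed from the CMV immediate-early promoter for strong constitutive expression in mammalian cells. The fragment is fused at its C terminus to residues 156-239 of Venus, a yellow fluorescent protein variant. This C-terminal half of Venus is not fluorescent by itself. Such halves are the standard component of bimolecular fluorescence complementation, in which signal appears only when a partner protein carrying the complementary N-terminal Venus half is brought close by a protein-protein interaction.

The stated purpose is brief: a Venus-tagged Bmal fragment used for mutation. The associated work concerns the structure of the CLOCK:BMAL1 heterodimer, so the construct is most plausibly used to test how the L150E change affects BMAL1 pairing with a partner such as CLOCK in living cells. The record does not spell out the assay or name the complementary partner construct.
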