>Addgene plasmid #47366 | HLH Bmal Pas 1-465-VenC L150E | addgene partial sequence | sequence record 75552 | CMV-F 5'-CGCAAATGGGCGGTAGGCGTG-3'
AGCAGAGCTGGTTTAGTGAACCGTCAGATCCGCTAGCATGGCGGACCAGAGAATGGACATTTCCTCAACC
ATCAGCGACTTCATGTCTCCGGGCCCCACCGACCTACTCTCCGGTTCCCTGGGCACCAGTGGTGTGGACT
GCAATCGCAAGAGGAAAGGCAGTGCCACTGACTACCAAGAAAGTATGGACACAGACAAAGATGACCCTCA
TGGAAGGTTAGAATATGCAGAACACCAAGGAAGGATCAAGAATGCAAGGGAGGCCCACAGTCAGATTGAA
AAGAGGCGTCGGGACAAAATGAACAGTTTCATTGATGAATTGGCTTCTTTGGTACCAACATGCAATGCAA
TGTCCAGGAAGTTAGATAAACTCACCGTGCTAAGGATGGCTGTTCAGCACATGAAAACTTTGAGAGGTGC
CACCAACCCATACACAGAAGCAAACTACAAGCCAACATTTCTATCAGATGACGAACTGAAACACGAGATT
CTCAGGGCAGCAGATGGATTTTTGTTTGTCGTAGGATGTGACCGAGGGAAGATCCTCTTTGTCTCCGAGT
CTGTCTTCAAGATCCTCAATTATAGCCAGAATGACCTTATTGGCCAGAGCTTGTTTGACTACCTGCATCC
AAAAGATATTGCCAAAGTTAAGGAACAGCTATCTTCCTCGGACACTGCGCCCCGGGAGCGACTCATTGAT
GCCAAGACTGGACTTCCGGTTAAAACGGATATAACCCCTGGGCCCTCCCGGCTATGCTCTGGAGCCCGCC
GCTCTTTCTTCTGTAGAATGAAGTGCAACAGGCCTTCAGTAAAGGTGGAAGATAAGGACTTCGCCTCTAC
CTGTTCAAAGAAAAAAGCAGATCGAAAAAGCTTCTGCACAATCCACAGCACAGGCTATTTGAAAAGCTGG
