>Addgene plasmid #47366 | HLH Bmal Pas 1-465-VenC L150E | addgene partial sequence | sequence record 76634 | SV40pA-rev
CATTTTATGTTTCAGGTTCAGGGGGAGGTGTGGGAGGTTTTTTAAAGCAAGTAAAACCTCTACAAATGTG
GTATGGCTGATTATGATCAGTTATCTAGATCCGGTGGATCCCGAGGGCAGCATTCCGGACTTGTACAGCT
CGTCCATGCCGAGAGTGATCCCGGCGGCGGTCACGAACTCCAGCAGGACCATGTGATCGCGCTTCTCGTT
GGGGTCTTTGCTCAGGGCGGACTGGTAGCTCAGGTAGTGGTTGTCGGGCAGCAGCACGGGGCCGTCGCCG
ATGGGGGTGTTCTGCTGGTAGTGGTCGGCGAGCTGCACGCCGCCGTCCTCGATGTTGTGGCGGATCTTGA
AGTTGGCCTTGATGCCGTTCTTCTGCTTGTCCACCATGGTGGCGACCGGGCTGTCCATGCTGTGGGGGGG
TGCTGTTAGCTGCGGGAAGGTTGGGTCCCCGCCTTCCAGGACATTGGCTAAAACAACAGTGTTGGTTGAG
ACAATGTATTCAACTTCCTTGGTCCACGGGTTCATGAAACTGAACCATCGACTTCGTAGCGTGATAAAAG
AACCATCTTTGATCTTAAACTTATAGCAATTAGTTGTGATCTTTTCTCTTGTCTGTAAAACTTGCCTGTG
ACATTCTGCGAGGTGTCCTATGTCGTCTTGATGAAAATACTCATAACATGATGTACCTAGAAGTTCCTGT
GGTAGATACGCCAAAATAGCTGTCGCCCTCTGATCTACAAAAACAAATTTCCCATCTATTGCGTGTCGAG
AAACGTACTCCATAGATTTCACCCGTATTTCCCCGTTCGCTGGTTGTGGAACCATGTGCGAGTGCAGGCG
CCCGATTGCAACGAGGCAGCTGAGGTTGCAGCCCTCGTTGTCTGGCTCATTGTCTTCGTCCAGCCCCATC
TTCGTGGGTGG
